LOCUS       Exported 5576 bp ds-DNA circular SYN 12-MAY-2021
DEFINITION  synthetic circular DNA
ACCESSION   .
VERSION     .
KEYWORDS    pBbS6c-RFP
SOURCE      synthetic DNA construct
  ORGANISM  synthetic DNA construct
REFERENCE   1 (bases 1 to 5576)
  AUTHORS   Lee TS, Krupa RA, Zhang F, Hajimorad M, Holtz WJ, Prasad N, Lee SK,
            Keasling JD
  TITLE     BglBrick vectors and datasheets: A synthetic biology platform for
            gene expression.
  JOURNAL   J Biol Eng. 2011 Sep 20;5:12.
  PUBMED    21933410
REFERENCE   2 (bases 1 to 5576)
  AUTHORS   .
  TITLE     Direct Submission
  JOURNAL   Exported May 12, 2021 from SnapGene Server 1.1.58
            http://www.snapgene.com
FEATURES             Location/Qualifiers
     source          1..5576
                     /organism="synthetic DNA construct"
                     /mol_type="other DNA"
     CDS             complement(49..1131)
                     /codon_start=1
                     /gene="lacI"
                     /product="lac repressor"
                     /label=lacI
                     /note="The lac repressor binds to the lac operator to
                     inhibit transcription in E. coli. This inhibition can be
                     relieved by adding lactose or
                     isopropyl-beta-D-thiogalactopyranoside (IPTG)."
                     /translation="MKPVTLYDVAEYAGVSYQTVSRVVNQASHVSAKTREKVEAAMAEL
                     NYIPNRVAQQLAGKQSLLIGVATSSLALHAPSQIVAAIKSRADQLGASVVVSMVERSGV
                     EACKAAVHNLLAQRVSGLIINYPLDDQDAIAVEAACTNVPALFLDVSDQTPINSIIFSH
                     EDGTRLGVEHLVALGHQQIALLAGPLSSVSARLRLAGWHKYLTRNQIQPIAEREGDWSA
                     MSGFQQTMQMLNEGIVPTAMLVANDQMALGAMRAITESGLRVGADISVVGYDDTEDSSC
                     YIPPLTTIKQDFRLLGQTSVDRLLQLSQGQAVKGNQLLPVSLVKRKTTLAPNTQTASPR
                     ALADSLMQLARQVSRLESGQ"
     primer_bind     1093..1112
                     /label=LacI-R
                     /note="LacI, reverse primer"
     promoter        complement(1132..1209)
                     /gene="lacI"
                     /label=lacI promoter
     primer_bind     1415..1434
                     /label=pBRrevBam
                     /note="pBR322 vectors, tet region, downstream of BamHI,
                     reverse primer"
     protein_bind    1502..1518
                     /label=lac operator
                     /bound_moiety="lac repressor encoded by lacI"
                     /note="The lac repressor binds to the lac operator to
                     inhibit transcription in E. coli. This inhibition can be
                     relieved by adding lactose or
                     isopropyl-beta-D-thiogalactopyranoside (IPTG)."
     protein_bind    1525..1541
                     /label=lac operator
                     /bound_moiety="lac repressor encoded by lacI"
                     /note="The lac repressor binds to the lac operator to
                     inhibit transcription in E. coli. This inhibition can be
                     relieved by adding lactose or
                     isopropyl-beta-D-thiogalactopyranoside (IPTG)."
     CDS             1609..2286
                     /codon_start=1
                     /product="monomeric derivative of DsRed (Campbell et al.,
                     2002)"
                     /label=mRFP1
                     /translation="MASSEDVIKEFMRFKVRMEGSVNGHEFEIEGEGEGRPYEGTQTAK
                     LKVTKGGPLPFAWDILSPQFQYGSKAYVKHPADIPDYLKLSFPEGFKWERVMNFEDGGV
                     VTVTQDSSLQDGEFIYKVKLRGTNFPSDGPVMQKKTMGWEASTERMYPEDGALKGEIKM
                     RLKLKDGGHYDAEVKTTYMAKKPVQLPGAYKTDIKLDITSHNEDYTIVEQYERAEGRHS
                     TGA"
     terminator      2319..2390
                     /label=rrnB T1 terminator
                     /note="transcription terminator T1 from the E. coli rrnB
                     gene"
     terminator      2406..2433
                     /label=T7Te terminator
                     /note="phage T7 early transcription terminator"
     CDS             complement(2964..3914)
                     /codon_start=1
                     /gene="rep101"
                     /product="RepA protein needed for replication with the
                     pSC101 origin"
                     /label=Rep101
                     /translation="MSELVVFKANELAISRYDLTEHETKLILCCVALLNPTIENPTRKE
                     RTVSFTYNQYAQMMNISRENAYGVLAKATRELMTRTVEIRNPLVKGFEIFQWTNYAKFS
                     SEKLELVFSEEILPYLFQLKKFIKYNLEHVKSFENKYSMRIYEWLLKELTQKKTHKANI
                     EISLDEFKFMLMLENNYHEFKRLNQWVLKPISKDLNTYSNMKLVVDKRGRPTDTLIFQV
                     ELDRQMDLVTELENNQIKMNGDKIPTTITSDSYLHNGLRKTLHDALTAKIQLTSFEAKF
                     LSDMQSKYDLNGSFSWLTQKQRTTLENILAKYGRI"
     terminator      4676..4770
                     /label=lambda t0 terminator
                     /note="transcription terminator from phage lambda"
     CDS             complement(4791..5450)
                     /codon_start=1
                     /gene="cat"
                     /product="chloramphenicol acetyltransferase"
                     /label=CmR
                     /note="confers resistance to chloramphenicol"
                     /translation="MEKKITGYTTVDISQWHRKEHFEAFQSVAQCTYNQTVQLDITAFL
                     KTVKKNKHKFYPAFIHILARLMNAHPEFRMAMKDGELVIWDSVHPCYTVFHEQTETFSS
                     LWSEYHDDFRQFLHIYSQDVACYGENLAYFPKGFIENMFFVSANPWVSFTSFDLNVANM
                     DNFFAPVFTMGKYYTQGDKVLMPLAIQVHHAVCDGFHVGRMLNELQQYCDEWQGGA"
     primer_bind     5365..5384
                     /label=CAT-R
                     /note="Chloramphenicol resistance gene, reverse primer"
     promoter        complement(5451..5553)
                     /label=cat promoter
                     /note="promoter of the E. coli cat gene encoding
                     chloramphenicol acetyltransferase"
ORIGIN
        1 gacgtcggtg cctaatgagt gagctaactt acattaattg cgttgcgctc actgcccgct
       61 ttccagtcgg gaaacctgtc gtgccagctg cattaatgaa tcggccaacg cgcggggaga
      121 ggcggtttgc gtattgggcg ccagggtggt ttttcttttc accagtgaga cgggcaacag
      181 ctgattgccc ttcaccgcct ggccctgaga gagttgcagc aagcggtcca cgctggtttg
      241 ccccagcagg cgaaaatcct gtttgatggt ggttaacggc gggatataac atgagctgtc
      301 ttcggtatcg tcgtatccca ctaccgagat gtccgcacca acgcgcagcc cggactcggt
      361 aatggcgcgc attgcgccca gcgccatctg atcgttggca accagcatcg cagtgggaac
      421 gatgccctca ttcagcattt gcatggtttg ttgaaaaccg gacatggcac tccagtcgcc
      481 ttcccgttcc gctatcggct gaatttgatt gcgagtgaga tatttatgcc agccagccag
      541 acgcagacgc gccgagacag aacttaatgg gcccgctaac agcgcgattt gctggtgacc
      601 caatgcgacc agatgctcca cgcccagtcg cgtaccgtct tcatgggaga aaataatact
      661 gttgatgggt gtctggtcag agacatcaag aaataacgcc ggaacattag tgcaggcagc
      721 ttccacagca atggcatcct ggtcatccag cggatagtta atgatcagcc cactgacgcg
      781 ttgcgcgaga agattgtgca ccgccgcttt acaggcttcg acgccgcttc gttctaccat
      841 cgacaccacc acgctggcac ccagttgatc ggcgcgagat ttaatcgccg cgacaatttg
      901 cgacggcgcg tgcagggcca gactggaggt ggcaacgcca atcagcaacg actgtttgcc
      961 cgccagttgt tgtgccacgc ggttgggaat gtaattcagc tccgccatcg ccgcttccac
     1021 tttttcccgc gttttcgcag aaacgtggct ggcctggttc accacgcggg aaacggtctg
     1081 ataagagaca ccggcatact ctgcgacatc gtataacgtt actggtttca cattcaccac
     1141 cctgaattga ctctcttccg ggcgctatca tgccataccg cgaaaggttt tgcgccattc
     1201 gatggtgtcc gggatctcga cgctctccct tatgcgactc ctgcattagg aagcagccca
     1261 gtagtaggtt gaggccgttg agcaccgccg ccgcaaggaa tggtgcatgc aaggagatgg
     1321 cgcccaacag tcccccggcc acggggcctg ccaccatacc cacgccgaaa caagcgctca
     1381 tgagcccgaa gtggcgagcc cgatcttccc catcggtgat gtcggcgata taggcgccag
     1441 caaccgcacc tgtggcgccg gtgatgccgg ccacgatgcg tccggcgtag aggatcgaga
     1501 attgtgagcg gataacaatt gacattgtga gcggataaca agatactgag cacatcagca
     1561 ggacgcactg accgaattca aaagatcttt taagaaggag atatacatat ggcgagtagc
     1621 gaagacgtta tcaaagagtt catgcgtttc aaagttcgta tggaaggttc cgttaacggt
     1681 cacgagttcg aaatcgaagg tgaaggtgaa ggtcgtccgt acgaaggtac ccagaccgct
     1741 aaactgaaag ttaccaaagg tggtccgctg ccgttcgctt gggacatcct gtccccgcag
     1801 ttccagtacg gttccaaagc ttacgttaaa cacccggctg acatcccgga ctacctgaaa
     1861 ctgtccttcc cggaaggttt caaatgggaa cgtgttatga acttcgaaga cggtggtgtt
     1921 gttaccgtta cccaggactc ctccctgcaa gacggtgagt tcatctacaa agttaaactg
     1981 cgtggtacca acttcccgtc cgacggtccg gttatgcaga aaaaaaccat gggttgggaa
     2041 gcttccaccg aacgtatgta cccggaagac ggtgctctga aaggtgaaat caaaatgcgt
     2101 ctgaaactga aagacggtgg tcactacgac gctgaagtta aaaccaccta catggctaaa
     2161 aaaccggttc agctgccggg tgcttacaaa accgacatca aactggacat cacctcccac
     2221 aacgaagact acaccatcgt tgaacagtac gaacgtgctg aaggtcgtca ctccaccggt
     2281 gcttaaggat ccaaactcga gtaaggatct ccaggcatca aataaaacga aaggctcagt
     2341 cgaaagactg ggcctttcgt tttatctgtt gtttgtcggt gaacgctctc tactagagtc
     2401 acactggctc accttcgggt gggcctttct gcgtttatac ctagggtacg ggttttgctg
     2461 cccgcaaacg ggctgttctg gtgttgctag tttgttatca gaatcgcaga tccggcttca
     2521 gccggtttgc cggctgaaag cgctatttct tccagaattg ccatgatttt ttccccacgg
     2581 gaggcgtcac tggctcccgt gttgtcggca gctttgattc gataagcagc atcgcctgtt
     2641 tcaggctgtc tatgtgtgac tgttgagctg taacaagttg tctcaggtgt tcaatttcat
     2701 gttctagttg ctttgtttta ctggtttcac ctgttctatt aggtgttaca tgctgttcat
     2761 ctgttacatt gtcgatctgt tcatggtgaa cagctttgaa tgcaccaaaa actcgtaaaa
     2821 gctctgatgt atctatcttt tttacaccgt tttcatctgt gcatatggac agttttccct
     2881 ttgatatgta acggtgaaca gttgttctac ttttgtttgt tagtcttgat gcttcactga
     2941 tagatacaag agccataaga acctcagatc cttccgtatt tagccagtat gttctctagt
     3001 gtggttcgtt gtttttgcgt gagccatgag aacgaaccat tgagatcata cttactttgc
     3061 atgtcactca aaaattttgc ctcaaaactg gtgagctgaa tttttgcagt taaagcatcg
     3121 tgtagtgttt ttcttagtcc gttatgtagg taggaatctg atgtaatggt tgttggtatt
     3181 ttgtcaccat tcatttttat ctggttgttc tcaagttcgg ttacgagatc catttgtcta
     3241 tctagttcaa cttggaaaat caacgtatca gtcgggcggc ctcgcttatc aaccaccaat
     3301 ttcatattgc tgtaagtgtt taaatcttta cttattggtt tcaaaaccca ttggttaagc
     3361 cttttaaact catggtagtt attttcaagc attaacatga acttaaattc atcaaggcta
     3421 atctctatat ttgccttgtg agttttcttt tgtgttagtt cttttaataa ccactcataa
     3481 atcctcatag agtatttgtt ttcaaaagac ttaacatgtt ccagattata ttttatgaat
     3541 ttttttaact ggaaaagata aggcaatatc tcttcactaa aaactaattc taatttttcg
     3601 cttgagaact tggcatagtt tgtccactgg aaaatctcaa agcctttaac caaaggattc
     3661 ctgatttcca cagttctcgt catcagctct ctggttgctt tagctaatac accataagca
     3721 ttttccctac tgatgttcat catctgagcg tattggttat aagtgaacga taccgtccgt
     3781 tctttccttg tagggttttc aatcgtgggg ttgagtagtg ccacacagca taaaattagc
     3841 ttggtttcat gctccgttaa gtcatagcga ctaatcgcta gttcatttgc tttgaaaaca
     3901 actaattcag acatacatct caattggtct aggtgatttt aatcactata ccaattgaga
     3961 tgggctagtc aatgataatt actagtcctt ttcccgggtg atctgggtat ctgtaaattc
     4021 tgctagacct ttgctggaaa acttgtaaat tctgctagac cctctgtaaa ttccgctaga
     4081 cctttgtgtg ttttttttgt ttatattcaa gtggttataa tttatagaat aaagaaagaa
     4141 taaaaaaaga taaaaagaat agatcccagc cctgtgtata actcactact ttagtcagtt
     4201 ccgcagtatt acaaaaggat gtcgcaaacg ctgtttgctc ctctacaaaa cagaccttaa
     4261 aaccctaaag gcttaagtag caccctcgca agctcgggca aatcgctgaa tattcctttt
     4321 gtctccgacc atcaggcacc tgagtcgctg tctttttcgt gacattcagt tcgctgcgct
     4381 cacggctctg gcagtgaatg ggggtaaatg gcactacagg cgccttttat ggattcatgc
     4441 aaggaaacta cccataatac aagaaaagcc cgtcacgggc ttctcagggc gttttatggc
     4501 gggtctgcta tgtggtgcta tctgactttt tgctgttcag cagttcctgc cctctgattt
     4561 tccagtctga ccacttcgga ttatcccgtg acaggtcatt cagactggct aatgcaccca
     4621 gtaaggcagc ggtatcatca acaggcttac ccgtcttact gtccctagtg cttggattct
     4681 caccaataaa aaacgcccgg cggcaaccga gcgttctgaa caaatccaga tggagttctg
     4741 aggtcattac tggatctatc aacaggagtc caagcgagct cgatatcaaa ttacgccccg
     4801 ccctgccact catcgcagta ctgttgtaat tcattaagca ttctgccgac atggaagcca
     4861 tcacaaacgg catgatgaac ctgaatcgcc agcggcatca gcaccttgtc gccttgcgta
     4921 taatatttgc ccatggtgaa aacgggggcg aagaagttgt ccatattggc cacgtttaaa
     4981 tcaaaactgg tgaaactcac ccagggattg gctgagacga aaaacatatt ctcaataaac
     5041 cctttaggga aataggccag gttttcaccg taacacgcca catcttgcga atatatgtgt
     5101 agaaactgcc ggaaatcgtc gtggtattca ctccagagcg atgaaaacgt ttcagtttgc
     5161 tcatggaaaa cggtgtaaca agggtgaaca ctatcccata tcaccagctc accgtctttc
     5221 attgccatac gaaattccgg atgagcattc atcaggcggg caagaatgtg aataaaggcc
     5281 ggataaaact tgtgcttatt tttctttacg gtctttaaaa aggccgtaat atccagctga
     5341 acggtctggt tataggtaca ttgagcaact gactgaaatg cctcaaaatg ttctttacga
     5401 tgccattggg atatatcaac ggtggtatat ccagtgattt ttttctccat tttagcttcc
     5461 ttagctcctg aaaatctcga taactcaaaa aatacgcccg gtagtgatct tatttcatta
     5521 tggtgaaagt tggaacctct tacgtgccga tcaacgtctc attttcgcca gatatc
//
