[The description below was written by a language model from this plasmid's Addgene catalogue record and the feature table of its GenBank file.]
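Description:
pBbS6c-RFP is a 5,576 bp bacterial expression plasmid from the BglBrick (pBb) vector series, a modular synthetic-biology platform in which replication origin, promoter system and resistance marker are interchangeable parts. This member combines the low-copy SC101 origin with chloramphenicol selection. The feature table shows the Rep101 (RepA) coding sequence that the pSC101 origin needs for replication, although the origin itself is not annotated as a separate feature. It also shows a chloramphenicol acetyltransferase gene driven by its own cat promoter, with a lambda t0 terminator positioned near this cassette. The plasmid is propagated in standard E. coli cloning strains.

The payload is a 678 bp synthetic RFP gene, annotated as mRFP1, the monomeric derivative of DsRed. The catalogue lists the promoter as LlacO-1. The feature table does not annotate the promoter itself, but it marks two lac operator sites just upstream of the reporter, consistent with a lac-repressible hybrid promoter. A divergently oriented lacI gene with its own promoter supplies lac repressor from the plasmid, so the system does not depend on the host's repressor level. Repressor bound to the operators keeps transcription off, and IPTG or lactose relieves that repression. Tandem rrnB T1 and T7Te terminators follow the reporter and insulate it from the replication and selection modules.

With RFP as a placeholder and readout, the construct serves to characterise the strength and inducibility of this origin and promoter combination. It also works as a destination vector in which the reporter can be replaced by genes of interest through restriction-based BglBrick cloning for low-copy, IPTG-inducible expression in E. coli.
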