Addgene plasmid #35293: pBbS6c-RFP
Depositing lab: Jay Keasling. Depositing organization: University of California, Berkeley. Publication: BglBrick vectors and datasheets: A synthetic biology platform for gene expression. Lee TS, Krupa RA, Zhang F, Hajimorad M, Holtz WJ, Prasad N, Lee SK, Keasling JD. J Biol Eng. 2011 Sep 20;5:12. 10.1186/1754-1611-5-12 PubMed 21933410.
Backbone
  Vector backbone: pBb
  Backbone size w/o insert (bp): 4898
  Vector type: Bacterial Expression, Synthetic Biology
Growth in bacteria
  Bacterial resistance: Chloramphenicol, 25 μg/mL
  Growth temperature: 37°C
  Growth strain: DH5alpha
  Copy number: Low Copy
Gene/Insert
  Gene/Insert name: RFP (alt name: JBEI Part ID: JPUB_000059)
  Species: Synthetic
  Insert size (bp): 678
  Promoter: LlacO-1
  Cloning method: Restriction Enzyme
  Sequencing primers: 5′ jkRFP-R (gctttggaaccgtactggaa); 3′ jkRFP-F (tggtcactacgacgctgaag)
Terms and licenses: Academic/Nonprofit Terms; Industry Terms: Not Available to Industry
Depositor comments: JBEI Part ID: JPUB_000059; Origin: SC101
How to cite: pBbS6c-RFP was a gift from Jay Keasling (Addgene plasmid # 35293 ; http://n2t.net/addgene:35293 ; RRID:Addgene_35293)
