>Addgene plasmid #35293 | pBbS6c-RFP | addgene partial sequence | sequence record 43552 | jkRFP-F 5'-tggtcactacgacgctgaag-3'
GCCGGGTGCTTACAAAACCGACATCAAACTGGACATCACCTCCCACAACGAAGACTACACCATCGTTGAA
CAGTACGAACGTGCTGAAGGTCGTCACTCCACCGGTGCTTAAGGATCCAAACTCGAGTAAGGATCTCCAG
GCATCAAATAAAACGAAAGGCTCAGTCGAAAGACTGGGCCTTTCGTTTTATCTGTTGTTTGTCGGTGAAC
GCTCTCTACTAGAGTCACACTGGCTCACCTTCGGGTGGGCCTTTCTGCGTTTATACCTAGGGTACGGGTT
TTGCTGCCCGCAAACGGGCTGTTCTGGTGTTGCTAGTTTGTTATCAGAATCGCAGATCCGGCTTCAGCCG
GTTTGCCGGCTGAAAGCGCTATTTCTTCCAGAATTGCCATGATTTTTTCCCCACGGGAGGCGTCACTGGC
TCCCGTGTTGTCGGCAGCTTTGATTCGATAAGCAGCATCGCCTGTTTCAGGCTGTCTATGTGTGACTGTT
GAGCTGTAACAAGTTGTCTCAGGTGTTCAATTTCATGTTCTAGTTGCTTTGTTTTACTGGTTTCACCTGT
TCTATTAGGTGTTACATGCTGTTCATCTGTTACATTGTCGATCTGTTCATGGTGAACAGCTTTGAATGCA
CCAAAAACTCGTAAAAGCTCTGATGTATCTATCTTTTTTACACCGTTTTCATCTGTGCATATGGACAGTT
TTCCCTTTGATATGTAACGGTGAACAGTTGTTCTACTTTTGTTTGTTAGTCTTGATGCTTCACTGATAGA
TACAAGAGCCATAAGAACCTCAGATCCTTCCGTATTTAGCCAGTATGTTCTCTAGTGTGGTTCGT
