>Addgene plasmid #35293 | pBbS6c-RFP | addgene partial sequence | sequence record 43553 | jkRFP-R 5'-gctttggaaccgtactggaa-3'
GCGGACCACCTTTGGTAACTTTCAGTTTAGCGGTCTGGGTACCTTCGTACGGACGACCTTCACCTTCACC
TTCGATTTCGAACTCGTGACCGTTAACGGAACCTTCCATACGAACTTTGAAACGCATGAACTCTTTGATA
ACGTCTTCGCTACTCGCCATATGTATATCTCCTTCTTAAAAGATCTTTTGAATTCGGTCAGTGCGTCCTG
CTGATGTGCTCAGTATCTTGTTATCCGCTCACAATGTCAATTGTTATCCGCTCACAATTCTCGATCCTCT
ACGCCGGACGCATCGTGGCCGGCATCACCGGCGCCACAGGTGCGGTTGCTGGCGCCTATATCGCCGACAT
CACCGATGGGGAAGATCGGGCTCGCCACTTCGGGCTCATGAGCGCTTGTTTCGGCGTGGGTATGGTGGCA
GGCCCCGTGGCCGGGGGACTGTTGGGCGCCATCTCCTTGCATGCACCATTCCTTGCGGCGGCGGTGCTCA
ACGGCCTCAACCTACTACTGGGCTGCTTCCTAATGCAGGAGTCGCATAAGGGAGAGCGTCGAGATCCCGG
ACACCATCGAATGGCGCAAAACCTTTCGCGGTATGGCATGATAGCGCCCGGAAGAGAGTCAATTCAGGGT
GGTGAATGTGAAACCAGTAACGTTATACGATGTCGCAGAGTATGCCGGTGTCTCTTATCAGACCGTTTCC
CGCGTGGTGAACCAGGCCAGCCACGTTTCTGCGAAAACGCGGGAAAAAGTGGAAGCGGCGATGGCGGANC
TGAATTACATTCCCAACCGCGTGGCACAACAACTGGCGGGCAAACAGTCGTTGCTGATTGGCGTTGCCAC
CTCCAGTCTG
